Addgene plasmid #54233: mEmerald-Plastin-N-10
Purpose: Localization: Fimbrin/Cytoskeleton, Excitation: 487, Emission: 509
Depositing lab: Michael Davidson. Depositing organization: Florida State University, Tallahassee.
Backbone
  Vector backbone: mEmerald-N1
  Backbone size w/o insert (bp): 4750
  Vector type: Mammalian Expression
  Selectable markers: Neomycin (select with G418)
Growth in bacteria
  Bacterial resistance: Kanamycin, 50 μg/mL
  Growth temperature: 37°C
  Growth strain: DH5alpha
  Copy number: High Copy
Gene/Insert
  Gene/Insert name: Plastin (alt name: NM_002670)
  Species: H. sapiens (human)
  Entrez Gene: PLS1
  Promoter: CMV
  Tag / fusion protein: mEmerald (C terminal on backbone)
  Cloning method: Unknown
  Sequencing primers: 5′ CMV-F; 3′ SV40pA-R
Terms and licenses: Academic/Nonprofit Terms; Industry Terms
Depositor comments: . Excitation = 487; Emission = 509. Localization data: Fimbrin/Cytoskeleton
How to cite: mEmerald-Plastin-N-10 was a gift from Michael Davidson (Addgene plasmid # 54233 ; http://n2t.net/addgene:54233 ; RRID:Addgene_54233)
