[The description below was written by a language model from this plasmid's Addgene catalogue record.]
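Description:
mEmerald-Plastin-N-10 is a mammalian expression plasmid built on the mEmerald-N1 backbone (about 4.75 kb without insert), designed to express human plastin as a fluorescent fusion protein. The insert corresponds to the human PLS1 gene (also known as fimbrin) and is placed under control of the CMV promoter, a strong constitutive promoter in most mammalian cell lines. In the N1-style arrangement, the gene of interest sits upstream of the fluorescent protein, so mEmerald is fused to the C terminus of plastin. The "10" in the name probably refers to the length of the linker between the two partners, but the record does not state this. The cloning method is also not recorded.

The plasmid is propagated in E. coli as a high-copy construct under kanamycin selection, and it carries a neomycin resistance marker that allows G418 selection of stably transfected mammalian cells. The listed sequencing primers indicate that the expression cassette is terminated by an SV40 polyadenylation signal. No feature table is provided, so origins of replication and other backbone elements cannot be confirmed from the record.

mEmerald is a bright green GFP variant, with excitation at 487 nm and emission at 509 nm as recorded. Plastin is an actin-bundling protein, so the fusion serves as a localization marker for fimbrin-containing cytoskeletal structures. Its typical use is live- or fixed-cell fluorescence imaging of the actin cytoskeleton in transfected mammalian cells.
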