>Addgene plasmid #54233 | mEmerald-Plastin-N-10 | depositor partial sequence | sequence record 84378 | insert sequence
ATCCGCTAGCACCGCCACCATGGAAAACAGTACTACTACCATTTCTCGGGAGGAGCTTGAAGAACTACAA
GAGGCATTTAATAAAATAGATATTGACAATAGTGGGTATGTCAGTGACTATGAACTTCAAGACCTGTTTA
AGGAAGCAAGCCTTCCTCTGCCTGGCTACAAGGTGCGCGAGATTGTGGAGAAAATTCTATCAGTTGCTGA
CAGCAACAAAGATGGCAAAATCAGTTTTGAAGAGTTTGTGTCACTAATGCAAGAATTAAAAAGCAAAGAT
ATCAGCAAAACATTCCGAAAAATAATTAACAAGAGGGAAGGGATTACTGCTATTGGAGGAACTTCAACTA
TTTCCAGTGAGGGCACACAGCATTCTTATTCAGAGGAAGAAAAAGTGGCTTTTGTTAACTGGATAAACAA
AGCCCTGGAGAATGACCCTGACTGTAAGCATCTTATACCCATGAATCCCAATGATGATAGTCTTTTCAAG
TCACTTGCAGATGGCATCCTTCTTTGCAAAATGATCAACTTATCTGAACCAGATACAATTGATGAAAGAG
CCATCAATAAGAAAAAGCTCACGCCATTCACTATTTCTGAAAATTTAAACCTAGCTCTGAATTCTGCCTC
AGCCATTGGTTGTACAGTGGTCAACATTGGTGCATCAGATCTCAAAGAAGGAAAACCTCACTTGGTCTTG
GGACTTCTCTGGCAGATCATCAAAGTTGGCCTTTTTGCTGATATTGAGATTTCCAGGAATGAAGCTCTGA
TTGCATTGTTAAATGAAGGTGAGGAACTAGAGGAGCTGATGAAGCTTTCTCCCGAGGAATTACTGCTGCG
ATGGGTGAACTACCATCTGACCAATGCAGGATGGCATACCATCAGCAACTTCAGCCAAGACATTAAGGAC
TCGAGAGCCTATTTTCATCTGCTTAATCAGATTGCCCCTAAAGGTGGGGAAGATGGACCTGCCATTGCCA
TTGACCTTTCAGGAATTAATGAGACAAATGACCTGAAGCGTGCTGGACTCATGCTTCAAGAAGCAGATAA
ACTGGGCTGCAAACAGTTTGTTACTCCTGCAGATGTGGTTTCAGGCAATCCTAAACTTAATTTAGCTTTT
GTAGCTAATTTGTTTAACACATACCCGTGCCTGCACAAGCCGAATAATAATGACATCGATATGAATTTAC
TGGAAGGAGAGAGCAAGGAAGAGAGAACATTTCGGAACTGGATGAATTCCTTGGGAGTCAACCCATACAT
TAATCATTTGTACAGTGACCTTGCAGATGCTTTAGTGATCTTTCAGCTCTATGAGATGATCCGAGTGCCA
GTCAACTGGAGCCATGTCAACAAACCTCCTTATCCTGCCCTTGGAGGGAACATGAAGAAGATTGAAAACT
GTAACTATGCAGTGGAACTTGGGAAGAACAAGGCCAAATTCTCCTTGGTTGGCATTGCTGGGCAGGACCT
AAATGAAGGGAATTCAACACTTACCCTGGCATTGGTATGGCAGCTGATGAGAAGGTACACATTGAATGTG
TTATCGGATCTTGGAGAGGGTGAAAAAGTAAATGATGAAATTATAATTAAATGGGTCAATCAGACTCTTA
AAAGTGCAAACAAAAAGACTTCTATTTCCAGCTTCAAGGATAAATCTATAAGCACAAGTTTACCTGTCCT
AGATTTAATAGATGCCATTGCACCAAATGCAGTTCGTCAAGAAATGATCAGGAGAGAAAACTTATCTGAT
GAGGACAAGCTGAACAATGCTAAATACGCCATTTCAGTTGCTCGAAAGATCGGTGCCCGGATATATGCAT
TACCTGATGACCTCGTAGAAGTGAAACCAAAGATGGTTATGACGGTGTTTGCATGCTTAATGGGAAAAGG
ACTGAACAGAATAAAAAGCTCCGGAGGGGATCCACCGGTCGCCACCATGGTGAGCAAGGGCGAGGAGCTG
TTCACCGGGGTGGTGCCCATCCTGGTCGAGCTGGACGGCGACGTAAACGGCCACAAGTTCAGCGTGTCCG
GCGAGGGCGAGGGCGATGCCACCTACGGCAAGCTGACCCTGAAGTTCATCTGCACCACCGGCAAGCTGCC
CGTGCCCTGGCCCACCCTCGTGACCACCTTGACCTACGGCGTGCAGTGCTTCGCCCGCTACCCCGACCAC
ATGAAGCAGCACGACTTCTTCAAGTCCGCCATGCCCGAAGGCTACGTCCAGGAGCGCACCATCTTCTTCA
AGGACGACGGCAACTACAAGACCCGCGCCGAGGTGAAGTTCGAGGGCGACACCCTGGTGAACCGCATCGA
GCTGAAGGGCATCGACTTCAAGGAGGACGGCAACATCCTGGGGCACAAGCTGGAGTACAACTACAACAGC
CACAAGGTCTATATCACCGCCGACAAGCAGAAGAACGGCATCAAGGTGAACTTCAAGACCCGCCACAACA
TCGAGGACGGCAGCGTGCAGCTCGCCGACCACTACCAGCAGAACACCCCCATCGGCGACGGCCCCGTGCT
GCTGCCCGACAACCACTACCTGAGCACCCAGTCCAAGCTGAGCAAAGACCCCAACGAGAAGCGCGATCAC
ATGGTCCTGCTGGAGTTCGTGACCGCCGCCGGGATCACTCTCGGCATGGACGAGCTGTACAAGTAAGCGG
CCGCGACTCTAGATCATAATCAAGCCA
