>Addgene plasmid #54233 | mEmerald-Plastin-N-10 | addgene partial sequence | sequence record 93080 | CMV-F 5'-CGCAAATGGGCGGTAGGCGTG-3'
CGTCAGATCCGCTAGCACCGCCACCATGGAAAACAGTACTACTACCATTTCTCGGGAGGAGCTTGAAGAA
CTACAAGAGGCATTTAATAAAATAGATATTGACAATAGTGGGTATGTCAGTGACTATGAACTTCAAGACC
TGTTTAAGGAAGCAAGCCTTCCTCTGCCTGGCTACAAGGTGCGCGAGATTGTGGAGAAAATTCTATCAGT
TGCTGACAGCAACAAAGATGGCAAAATCAGTTTTGAAGAGTTTGTGTCACTAATGCAAGAATTAAAAAGC
AAAGATATCAGCAAAACATTCCGAAAAATAATTAACAAGAGGGAAGGGATTACTGCTATTGGAGGAACTT
CAACTATTTCCAGTGAGGGCACACAGCATTCTTATTCAGAGGAAGAAAAAGTGGCTTTTGTTAACTGGAT
AAACAAAGCCCTGGAGAATGACCCTGACTGTAAGCATCTTATACCCATGAATCCCAATGATGATAGTCTT
TTCAAGTCACTTGCAGATGGCATCCTTCTTTGCAAAATGATCAACTTATCTGAACCAGATACAATTGATG
AAAGAGCCATCAATAAGAAAAAGCTCACGCCATTCACTATTTCTGAAAATTTAAACCTAGCTCTGAATTC
TGCCTCAGCCATTGGTTGTACAGTGGTCAACATTGGTGCATCAGATCTCAAAGAAGGAAAACCTCACTTG
GTCTTGGGACTTCTCTGGCAGATCATC
