>Addgene plasmid #54233 | mEmerald-Plastin-N-10 | addgene partial sequence | sequence record 93082 | EGFP-N 5'-CGTCGCCGTCCAGCTCGACCAG-3'
CCTTGCTCACCATGGTGGCGACCGGTGGATCCCCTCCGGAGCTTTTTATTCTGTTCAGTCCTTTTCCCAT
TAAGCATGCAAACACCGTCATAACCATCTTTGGTTTCACTTCTACGAGGTCATCAGGTAATGCATATATC
CGGGCACCGATCTTTCGAGCAACTGAAATGGCGTATTTAGCATTGTTCAGCTTGTCCTCATCAGATAAGT
TTTCTCTCCTGATCATTTCTTGACGAACTGCATTTGGTGCAATGGCATCTATTAAATCTAGGACAGGTAA
ACTTGTGCTTATAGATTTATCCTTGAAGCTGGAAATAGAAGTCTTTTTGTTTGCACTTTTAAGAGTCTGA
TTGACCCATTTAATTATAATTTCATCATTTACTTTTTCACCCTCTCCAAGATCCGATAACACATTCAATG
TGTACCTTCTCATCAGCTGCCATACCAATGCCAGGGTAAGTGTTGAATTCCCTTCATTTAGGTCCTGCCC
AGCAATGCCAACCAAGGAGAATTTGGCCTTGTTCTTCCCAAGTTCCACTGCATAGTTACAGTTTTCAATC
TTCTTCATGTTCCCTCCAAGGGCAGGATAAGGAGGTTTGTTGACATGGCTCCAGTTGACTGGCACTCGGA
TCATCTCATAGAGCTGAAAGATCACTAAAGCATCTGCAAGGTCACTGTACAAATGATTAATGTATGGGTT
GACTCCCAAGGAATTCATCCAGTTCCGAAATGTTCTCTCTTCCTTGCTCTCTCCTTCCAGTAAATTCATA
TCGATGTCATTATTATTCGGCTTGTGCAGGCACG
